Addgene plasmid #172402: pIA1414
Purpose: Expression of SARS-COV-2 Nsp9 in E. coli
Depositing lab: Irina Artsimovitch. Depositing organization: Ohio State University. Publication: NMPylation and de-NMPylation of SARS-CoV-2 nsp9 by the NiRAN domain. Wang B, Svetlov D, Artsimovitch I. Nucleic Acids Res. 2021 Aug 5. pii: 6342456. doi: 10.1093/nar/gkab677. PubMed 34352100.
Backbone
  Vector backbone: pRSFDuet-1
  Total vector size (bp): 6721
  Vector type: Bacterial Expression
Growth in bacteria
  Bacterial resistance: Kanamycin, 50 μg/mL
  Growth temperature: 37°C
  Growth strain: DH5alpha
  Copy number: Unknown
Gene/Insert
  Gene/Insert name: SARS-COV-2 Nsp9
  Species: Synthetic
  Insert size (bp): 719
  Entrez Gene: ORF1ab (a.k.a. GU280_gp01)
  Promoter: T7
  Tag / fusion protein: His-SUMO (N terminal on insert)
  Cloning method: Restriction Enzyme; 5′ cloning site NcoI (not destroyed); 3′ cloning site HindIII (not destroyed)
  Sequencing primers: 5′ TAATACGACTCACTATAGGG; 3′ GCTAGTTATTGCTCAGCGG
Terms and licenses: Academic/Nonprofit Terms; Industry Terms: Not Available to Industry
How to cite: pIA1414 was a gift from Irina Artsimovitch (Addgene plasmid # 172402 ; http://n2t.net/addgene:172402 ; RRID:Addgene_172402)
