[The description below was written by a language model from this plasmid's Addgene catalogue record and pLannotate feature annotations shown in this document.]
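Description:
pIA1414 is a bacterial expression plasmid built on the pRSFDuet-1 backbone for producing SARS-CoV-2 nonstructural protein 9 (Nsp9, a product of the viral ORF1ab polyprotein) in E. coli. It replicates from the RSF1030 origin, which is compatible with other common origins and so allows co-maintenance with additional plasmids in the same cell. Selection is by kanamycin through an aminoglycoside phosphotransferase gene. A lacI gene with its own promoter supplies the lac repressor.

The synthetic insert, listed as 719 bp and cloned between NcoI and HindIII sites that both remain intact, sits downstream of a T7 promoter, a lac operator and the strong ribosome binding site from phage T7 gene 10. Transcription therefore depends on T7 RNA polymerase in the host and is induced with IPTG or lactose. The open reading frame begins with a His tag, followed by a thrombin cleavage site and a yeast SMT3-derived SUMO domain, with Nsp9 fused at the C-terminal side. Nsp9 itself is not annotated, but it presumably occupies the unlabelled gap after SUMO. A His-SUMO fusion aids purification and solubility, and SUMO protease can remove it to release the native N-terminus of the target. Fragments of an S-tag region and a T7 terminator from the Duet backbone lie downstream of the insert.

The catalogue lists a total size of 6721 bp, whereas the sequenced record underlying the feature table is 4,273 nt, and this discrepancy is not explained by the record. The associated work concerns NMPylation and de-NMPylation of Nsp9 by the NiRAN domain, which suggests the plasmid serves to supply purified Nsp9 for biochemical assays.
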