Features (pLannotate 1.2.2; 18 found; start..end, strand, type, name):
    851..928     -  promoter       lacI promoter: lacI
    936..971     -  CDS            TcR (fragment): tetracycline efflux protein; tet; confers resistance to tetracycline
    974..992     +  promoter       T7 promoter: promoter for bacteriophage T7 RNA polymerase
    993..1017    +  protein_bind   lac operator: The lac repressor binds to the lac operator to inhibit transcription in E. coli. This inhibition can be relieved by adding lactose or isopropyl-β-D-thiogalactopyranoside (IPTG). lac repressor encoded by lacI
   1032..1054    +  RBS            RBS: efficient ribosome binding site from bacteriophage T7 gene 10 (Olins and Rangwala, 1989)
   1082..1098    +  CDS            capTEV™ (fragment): composite tag for in vivo biotinylation, TEV protease cleavage, and 6xHis tagging
   1109..1126    +  CDS            thrombin site: thrombin recognition and cleavage site
   1139..1431    +  CDS            SUMO (fragment): cleavable ubiquitin-like protein tag; S. cerevisiae SMT3 (truncated)
   1800..1841    +  CDS            S-Tag (fragment): affinity and epitope tag derived from pancreatic ribonuclease A
   1871..1888    +  CDS            SET1 (fragment): solubility-enhancement tag derived from T7 phage gene 10B
   1896..1943    +  terminator     T7 terminator: transcription terminator for bacteriophage T7 RNA polymerase
   2107..2164    +  promoter       AmpR promoter (fragment): bla
   2173..2988    -  CDS            KanR: aminoglycoside phosphotransferase; aph(3')-Ia; confers resistance to kanamycin in bacteria or G418 (Geneticin®) in eukaryotes
   2989..3080    -  promoter       AmpR promoter: bla
   3096..3845    -  rep_origin     RSF ori: Plasmids containing the RSF 1030 origin of replication can be propagated in E. coli cells that contain additional plasmids with compatible origins.
   3928..3992    -  CDS            TcR (fragment): tetracycline efflux protein; tet; confers resistance to tetracycline
   4007..4028    -  protein_bind   CAP binding site: CAP binding activates transcription in the presence of cAMP. E. coli catabolite activator protein
   4041..850     -  CDS            lacI (across the origin): lac repressor; lacI; The lac repressor binds to the lac operator to inhibit transcription in E. coli. This inhibition can be relieved by adding lactose or isopropyl-β-D-thiogalactopyranoside (IPTG).
>Addgene plasmid #172402 | pIA1414 | addgene full sequence | sequence record 338013 | Addgene NGS Result
GGATATAACATGAGCTGTCTTCGGTATCGTCGTATCCCACTACCGAGATGTCCGCACCAACGCGCAGCCC
GGACTCGGTAATGGCGCGCATTGCGCCCAGCGCCATCTGATCGTTGGCAACCAGCATCGCAGTGGGAACG
ATGCCCTCATTCAGCATTTGCATGGTTTGTTGAAAACCGGACATGGCACTCCAGTCGCCTTCCCGTTCCG
CTATCGGCTGAATTTGATTGCGAGTGAGATATTTATGCCAGCCAGCCAGACGCAGACGCGCCGAGACAGA
ACTTAATGGGCCCGCTAACAGCGCGATTTGCTGGTGACCCAATGCGACCAGATGCTCCACGCCCAGTCGC
GTACCGTCTTCATGGGAGAAAATAATACTGTTGATGGGTGTCTGGTCAGAGACATCAAGAAATAACGCCG
GAACATTAGTGCAGGCAGCTTCCACAGCAATGGCATCCTGGTCATCCAGCGGATAGTTAATGATCAGCCC
ACTGACGCGTTGCGCGAGAAGATTGTGCACCGCCGCTTTACAGGCTTCGACGCCGCTTCGTTCTACCATC
GACACCACCACGCTGGCACCCAGTTGATCGGCGCGAGATTTAATCGCCGCGACAATTTGCGACGGCGCGT
GCAGGGCCAGACTGGAGGTGGCAACGCCAATCAGCAACGACTGTTTGCCCGCCAGTTGTTGTGCCACGCG
GTTGGGAATGTAATTCAGCTCCGCCATCGCCGCTTCCACTTTTTCCCGCGTTTTCGCAGAAACGTGGCTG
GCCTGGTTCACCACGCGGGAAACGGTCTGATAAGAGACACCGGCATACTCTGCGACATCGTATAACGTTA
CTGGTTTCACATTCACCACCCTGAATTGACTCTCTTCCGGGCGCTATCATGCCATACCGCGAAAGGTTTT
GCGCCATTCGATGGTGTCCGGGATCTCGACGCTCTCCCTTATGCGACTCCTGCATTAGGAAATTAATACG
ACTCACTATAGGGGAATTGTGAGCGGATAACAATTCCCCTGTAGAAATAATTTTGTTTAACTTTAATAAG
GAGATATACCATGGGCAGCCACCACCACCACCATCATCATCATCATCACAGCAGCGGCCTGGTGCCGCGC
GGCAGCCACATGGCAAGCATGTCGGACTCAGAAGTCAATCAAGAAGCTAAGCCAGAGGTCAAGCCAGAAG
TCAAGCCTGAGACTCACATCAATTTAAAGGTGTCCGATGGATCTTCAGAGATCTTCTTCAAGATCAAAAA
GACCACTCCTTTAAGAAGGCTGATGGAAGCGTTCGCTAAAAGACAGGGTAAGGAAATGGACTCCTTAAGA
TTCTTGTACGACGGTATTAGAATCCAAGCTGATCAGACCCCTGAAGATTTGGACATGGAGGATAACGATA
TTATTGAGGCTCACAGAGAACAGATTGGTGGAAACAACGAACTTTCTCCGGTCGCGTTGCGTCAAATGTC
TTGCGCTGCTGGCACCACCCAAACGGCGTGTACGGATGACAACGCCTTAGCATACTATAATACTACAAAA
GGTGGCCGTTTCGTGCTTGCTTTGTTATCTGATTTACAGGATTTGAAATGGGCACGTTTTCCTAAGAGTG
ACGGAACGGGAACCATTTATACGGAATTAGAGCCTCCGTGCCGTTTCGTCACCGATACACCAAAAGGCCC
GAAAGTGAAGTACCTGTACTTCATCAAGGGTCTGAATAATCTGAATCGCGGCATGGTTCTGGGTAGTTTG
GCTGCGACCGTGCGTCTGCAATAAGCTTGCGGCCGCACTCGAGTCTGGTAAAGAAACCGCTGCTGCGAAA
TTTGAACGCCAGCACATGGACTCGTCTACTAGCGCAGCTTAATTAACCTAGGCTGCTGCCACCGCTGAGC
AATAACTAGCATAACCCCTTGGGGCCTCTAAACGGGTCTTGAGGGGTTTTTTGCTGAAACCTCAGGCATT
TGAGAAGCACACGGTCACACTGCTTCCGGTAGTCAATAAACCGGTAAACCAGCAATAGACATAAGCGGCT
ATTTAACGACCCTGCCCTGAACCGACGACAAGCTGACGACCGGGTCTCCGCAAGTGGCACTTTTCGGGGA
AATGTGCGCGGAACCCCTATTTGTTTATTTTTCTAAATACATTCAAATATGTATCCGCTCATGAATTAAT
TCTTAGAAAAACTCATCGAGCATCAAATGAAACTGCAATTTATTCATATCAGGATTATCAATACCATATT
TTTGAAAAAGCCGTTTCTGTAATGAAGGAGAAAACTCACCGAGGCAGTTCCATAGGATGGCAAGATCCTG
GTATCGGTCTGCGATTCCGACTCGTCCAACATCAATACAACCTATTAATTTCCCCTCGTCAAAAATAAGG
TTATCAAGTGAGAAATCACCATGAGTGACGACTGAATCCGGTGAGAATGGCAAAAGTTTATGCATTTCTT
TCCAGACTTGTTCAACAGGCCAGCCATTACGCTCGTCATCAAAATCACTCGCATCAACCAAACCGTTATT
CATTCGTGATTGCGCCTGAGCGAGACGAAATACGCGGTCGCTGTTAAAAGGACAATTACAAACAGGAATC
GAATGCAACCGGCGCAGGAACACTGCCAGCGCATCAACAATATTTTCACCTGAATCAGGATATTCTTCTA
ATACCTGGAATGCTGTTTTCCCGGGGATCGCAGTGGTGAGTAACCATGCATCATCAGGAGTACGGATAAA
ATGCTTGATGGTCGGAAGAGGCATAAATTCCGTCAGCCAGTTTAGTCTGACCATCTCATCTGTAACATCA
TTGGCAACGCTACCTTTGCCATGTTTCAGAAACAACTCTGGCGCATCGGGCTTCCCATACAATCGATAGA
TTGTCGCACCTGATTGCCCGACATTATCGCGAGCCCATTTATACCCATATAAATCAGCATCCATGTTGGA
ATTTAATCGCGGCCTAGAGCAAGACGTTTCCCGTTGAATATGGCTCATACTCTTCCTTTTTCAATATTAT
TGAAGCATTTATCAGGGTTATTGTCTCATGAGCGGATACATATTTGAATGTATTTAGAAAAATAAACAAA
TAGGCATGCAGCGCTCTTCCGCTTCCTCGCTCACTGACTCGCTACGCTCGGTCGTTCGACTGCGGCGAGC
GGTGTCAGCTCACTCAAAAGCGGTAATACGGTTATCCACAGAATCAGGGGATAAAGCCGGAAAGAACATG
TGAGCAAAAAGCAAAGCACCGGAAGAAGCCAACGCCGCAGGCGTTTTTCCATAGGCTCCGCCCCCCTGAC
GAGCATCACAAAAATCGACGCTCAAGCCAGAGGTGGCGAAACCCGACAGGACTATAAAGATACCAGGCGT
TTCCCCCTGGAAGCTCCCTCGTGCGCTCTCCTGTTCCGACCCTGCCGCTTACCGGATACCTGTCCGCCTT
TCTCCCTTCGGGAAGCGTGGCGCTTTCTCATAGCTCACGCTGTTGGTATCTCAGTTCGGTGTAGGTCGTT
CGCTCCAAGCTGGGCTGTGTGCACGAACCCCCCGTTCAGCCCGACCGCTGCGCCTTATCCGGTAACTATC
GTCTTGAGTCCAACCCGGTAAGACACGACTTATCGCCACTGGCAGCAGCCATTGGTAACTGATTTAGAGG
ACTTTGTCTTGAAGTTATGCACCTGTTAAGGCTAAACTGAAAGAACAGATTTTGGTGAGTGCGGTCCTCC
AACCCACTTACCTTGGTTCAAAGAGTTGGTAGCTCAGCGAACCTTGAGAAAACCACCGTTGGTAGCGGTG
GTTTTTCTTTATTTATGAGATGATGAATCAATCGGTCTATCAAGTCAACGAACAGCTATTCCGTTACTCT
AGATTTCAGTGCAATTTATCTCTTCAAATGTAGCACCTGAAGTCAGCCCCATACGATATAAGTTGTAATT
CTCATGTTAGTCATGCCCCGCGCCCACCGGAAGGAGCTGACTGGGTTGAAGGCTCTCAAGGGCATCGGTC
GAGATCCCGGTGCCTAATGAGTGAGCTAACTTACATTAATTGCGTTGCGCTCACTGCCCGCTTTCCAGTC
GGGAAACCTGTCGTGCCAGCTGCATTAATGAATCGGCCAACGCGCGGGGAGAGGCGGTTTGCGTATTGGG
CGCCAGGGTGGTTTTTCTTTTCACCAGTGAGACGGGCAACAGCTGATTGCCCTTCACCGCCTGGCCCTGA
GAGAGTTGCAGCAAGCGGTCCACGCTGGTTTGCCCCAGCAGGCGAAAATCCTGTTTGATGGTGGTTAACG
GCG
